>Addgene plasmid #156561 | pD649-HAsp-TNFRSF13B-Fc(DAPA)-AviTag-6xHis | addgene full sequence | sequence record 368535 | Addgene NGS Result
ATGTGGCGGTCCGGATCGACGGTGTGGCGCGTGGCGGGGTAGTCGGCGAACGCGGCGGCGAGGGTGCGTA
CGGCCCTGGGGACGTCGTCGCGGGTGGCGAGGCGCACCGTGGGCTTGTACTCGGTCATGGTTTAGTTCCT
CACCTTGTCGTATTATACTATGCCGATATACTATGCCGATGATTAATTGTCAACACGTGCTGATCAGATC
CGAAAATGGATATACAAGCTCCCGGGAGCTTTTTGCAAAAGCCTAGGCCTCCAAAAAAGCCTCCTCACTA
CTTCTGGAATAGCTCAGAGGCAGAGGCGGCCTCGGCCTCTGCATAAATAAAAAAAATTAGTCAGCCATGG
GGCGGAGAATGGGCGGAACTGGGCGGAGTTAGGGGCGGGATGGGCGGAGTTAGGGGCGGGACTATGGTTG
CTGACTAATTGAGATGCATGCTTTGCATACTTCTGCCTGCTGGGGAGCCTGGGGACTTTCCACACCTGGT
TGCTGACTAATTGAGATGCATGCTTTGCATACTTCTGCCTGCTGGGGAGCCTGGGGACTTTCCACACCCT
AACTGACACACATTCCACAGAATTAATTCGCGTTAAATTTTTGTTAAATCAGCTCATTTTTTAACCAATA
GGCCGAAATCGGCAAAATCCCTTATAAATCAAAAGAATAGACCGAGATAGGGTTGAGTGTTGTGATGCAA
TTTCCTCATTTTATTAGGAAAGGACAGTGGGAGTGGCACCTTCCAGGGTCAAGGAAGGCACGGGGGAGGG
GCAAACAACAGATGGCTGGCAACTAGAAGGCACAGTCGAGGCTGATTTTCTCTATCTATTTATTTTACTA
CTCAAGACTATCTTGCAAAGTAGAAGAACCCTGTCTGCAGTATGACGACCGTGTATACCCGATTGGCTTA
CCGGGTAACGCGTTGTGCCAGTGACTACAGGCCGGCCTTAGTGGTGATGGTGGTGGTGTTCATGCCACTC
AATCTTCTGAGCCTCGAAAATATCATTAAGACCGCTGCCGCCGGGGCTCAGGCTCAGGGACTTCTGGGTG
TAGTGGTTGTGCAGGGCCTCGTGCATCACGCTGCAGCTGAACACGTTGCCCTGCTGCCACCTGGACTTGT
CCACGGTCAGCTTGCTGTACAGGAAGAAGCTGCCGTCGCTGTCCAGCACTGGGGGGGTGGTCTTGTAGTT
GTTCTCGGGCTGGCCGTTGCTCTCCCACTCCACGGCGATATCGCTGGGGTAGAAGCCCTTCACCAGACAG
GTCAGGGACACCTGGTTCTTGGTCATCTCCTCCCGGCTGGGGGGCAGGGTGTACACCTGGGGCTCCCGTG
GCTGGCCCTTGGCCTTGCTGATTGTCTTTTCGATTGGGGCAGCCAGGGCCTTGTTGGAGACTTTGCACTT
GTATTCTTTGCCGTTCAGCCAGTCCTGGTGCAGCACGGTCAGCACGGACACCACCCTGTAGGTGCTGTTG
TACTGCTCCTCTCTGGGCTTGGTCTTGGCGTTGTGCACCTCCACGCCGTCCACGTACCAGTTGAACTTCA
CCTCTGGGTCCTCGTGGGACACGGCCACCACCACGCAGGTCACCTCGGGGGTCCTGCTGATCATCAGGGT
GTCCTTGGGCTTGGGGGGGAACAGGAACACGGAAGGCCCTCCCAGCAGTTCTGGAGCTGGGCAGGGGGGG
CAGGTGTGGGTCTTGTCGCCGCCCGGCGCGCCAGAGTACACCAGGGCCACCTGATCAGCAGACAGCTTCA
GGCCAGGCAGAGCAGGAGAAGCTTCAGATCCTCTGTGCTCGAGGCCCTGGTATCTGCCGGAGTTGTCGCT
GTTGTTTTCCACCTCGCCGCTTCTCTGCCTTCTCAGTTCAGGAGGCAGGTTCACGGGGCTTCTCAGCTTG
TTCTCGCAGAAGTAGGCGCACTGCTTAGGGTGCTGTCCGCAAATAGAGGCGCAGCTGATGCAATCCCGCA
GCAGATGATCGTAGAACTTGCCCTGCTCTTTTCTACAGCTCAGGCTTCTACAGAAGGCGGCGCAGGTTCT
CTGGCTCTGGTGGTTGCAGATGGTCTTGCAGCTCATACAGGTGCCCAGCAGAGGGTCCCAGTACTGTTCC
TCAGGACAAGATCTCATGGCCACGCCGGTCCACAGGCCTTGAGGGAATCTTTCCTCTTGGTCCACTCTGG
ATCTGCCGCCTCTTCTTGATCTTCCCAGTCCAGACATGGCGGCCGCAGCGAACACCAGGCAGAAGATGTA
GCTCAGGGCAATGATGGTCTTCATGGTGGCGCTAGCAGGCGCGTTTTCGATAGAACCGAGGTGCAGTTGG
ACCTGGGAGTGGACACCTGTGGAGAGAAAGGCAAAGTGGATGTTATTCTATAGTGTCACCTAAATCGTAT
GTGTATGATACATAAGGTTATGTATTAATTGTAGCCGCGTTCTAACGAAGCCAAGGGGGTGGGCCTATAG
ACTCTATAGGCGGTACTTACGTCACTCTTGGCACGGGGAATCCGCGTTCCAATGCACCGTTCCCGGCCGC
GGAGGCTGGATCGGTCCCGGTGTCTTCTATGGAGGTCAAAACAGCGTGGATGGCGTCTCCAGGCGATCTG
ACGGTTCACTAAACGAGCTCTGCTTATATAGACCTCCCACCGTACACGCCTACCGCCCATTTGCGTCAAT
GGGGCGGAGTTGTTACGACATTTTGGAAAGTCCCGTTGATTTTGGTGCCAAAACAAACTCCCATTGACGT
CAATGGGGTGGAGACTTGGAAATCCCCGTGAGTCAAACCGCTATCCACGCCCATTGATGTACTGCCAAAA
CCGCATCACCATGGTAATAGCGATGACTAATACGTAGATGTACTGCCAAGTAGGAAAGTCCCATAAGGTC
ATGTACTGGGCATAATGCCAGGCGGGCCATTTACCGTCATTGACGTCAATAGGGGGCGTACTTGGCATAT
GATACACTTGATGTACTGCCAAGTGGGCAGTTTACCGTAAATACTCCACCCATTGACGTCAATGGAAAGT
CCCTATTGGCGTTACTATGGGAACATACGTCATTATTGACGTCAATGGGCGGGGGTCGTTGGGCGGTCAG
CCAGGCGGGCCATTTACCGTAAGTTATGTAACGCGGAACTCCATATATGGGCTATGAACTAATGACCCCG
TAATTGATTACTATTAATAACTAGTCAATAATCAATGCCAACATGGCGGTCATATTGGACATGAGCCAAT
ATAAATGTACATATTATGATATAGATACAACGTATGCAATGGCCAATAGCCAATATTGATTTATGCTATA
TAACCAATGAATAATATGGCTAATGGCCAATATTGAGTCAACGCCACTGTGCATGAAGCTCGTAATTGTT
ATCCGCTCACAATTAAGGGCGACACAAAATTTATTCTAAATGATAATAAATACTGATAACATCTTATAGT
TTGTATTATATTTTGTATTATCGTTGACATGTATAATTTTGATATCAAAAACTGATTTTCCCTTTATTAT
TTTCGAGATTTATTTTCTTAATTCTCTTTAACAAACTAGAAATATTGTATATACAAAAAATCATAAATAA
TAGATGAATAGTTTAATTATAGGTGTTCATCAATCGAAAAAGCAACGTATCTTATTTAAAGTGCGTTGCT
TTTTTCTCATTTATAAGGTTAAATAATTCTCATATATCAAGCAAAGTGACAGGCGCCCTTAAATATTCTG
ACAAATGCTCTTTCCCTAAACTCCCCCCATAAAAAAACCCGCCGAAGCGGGTTTTTACGTTATTTGCGGA
TTAACGATTACTCGTTATCAGAACCGCCCAGGGGGCCCGAGCTTAAGACTGGCCGTCGTTTTACAACACA
GAAAGAGTTTGTAGAAACGCAAAAAGGCCATCCGTCAGGGGCCTTCTGCTTAGTTTGATGCCTGGCAGTT
CCCTACTCTCGCCTTCCGCTTCCTCGCTCACTGACTCGCTGCGCTCGGTCGTTCGGCTGCGGCGAGCGGT
ATCAGCTCACTCAAAGGCGGTAATACGGTTATCCACAGAATCAGGGGATAACGCAGGAAAGAACATGTGA
GCAAAAGGCCAGCAAAAGGCCAGGAACCGTAAAAAGGCCGCGTTGCTGGCGTTTTTCCATAGGCTCCGCC
CCCCTGACGAGCATCACAAAAATCGACGCTCAAGTCAGAGGTGGCGAAACCCGACAGGACTATAAAGATA
CCAGGCGTTTCCCCCTGGAAGCTCCCTCGTGCGCTCTCCTGTTCCGACCCTGCCGCTTACCGGATACCTG
TCCGCCTTTCTCCCTTCGGGAAGCGTGGCGCTTTCTCATAGCTCACGCTGTAGGTATCTCAGTTCGGTGT
AGGTCGTTCGCTCCAAGCTGGGCTGTGTGCACGAACCCCCCGTTCAGCCCGACCGCTGCGCCTTATCCGG
TAACTATCGTCTTGAGTCCAACCCGGTAAGACACGACTTATCGCCACTGGCAGCAGCCACTGGTAACAGG
ATTAGCAGAGCGAGGTATGTAGGCGGTGCTACAGAGTTCTTGAAGTGGTGGGCTAACTACGGCTACACTA
GAAGAACAGTATTTGGTATCTGCGCTCTGCTGAAGCCAGTTACCTTCGGAAAAAGAGTTGGTAGCTCTTG
ATCCGGCAAACAAACCACCGCTGGTAGCGGTGGTTTTTTTGTTTGCAAGCAGCAGATTACGCGCAGAAAA
AAAGGATCTCAAGAAGATCCTTTGATCTTTTCTACGGGGTCTGACGCTCAGTGGAACGACGCGCGCGTAA
CTCACGTTAAGGGATTTTGGTCATGAGCAAGGGGTGTTATGAGCCATATTCAGGTATAAATGGGCTCGCG
ATAATGTTCAGAATTGGTTAATTGGTTGTAACACTGACCCCTATTTGTTTATTTTTCTAAATACATTCAA
ATATGTATCCGCTCATGAGACAATAACCCTGATAAATGCTTCAATAATATTGAAAAAGGAAGAATATGAG
TATTCAACATTTCCGTGTCGCCCTTATTCCCTTTTTTGCGGCATTTTGCCTTCCTGTTTTTGCTCACCCA
GAAACGCTGGTGAAAGTAAAAGATGCTGAAGATCAGTTGGGTGCACGAGTGGGTTACATCGAACTGGATC
TCAACAGCGGTAAGATCCTTGAGAGTTTTCGCCCCGAAGAACGTTTTCCAATGATGAGCACTTTTAAAGT
TCTGCTATGTGGCGCGGTATTATCCCGTATTGACGCCGGGCAAGAGCAACTCGGTCGCCGCATACACTAT
TCTCAGAATGACTTGGTTGAGTACTCACCAGTCACAGAAAAGCATCTTACGGATGGCATGACAGTAAGAG
AATTATGCAGTGCTGCCATAACCATGAGTGATAACACTGCGGCCAACTTACTTCTGACAACGATCGGAGG
ACCGAAGGAGCTAACCGCTTTTTTGCACAACATGGGGGATCATGTAACTCGCCTTGATCGTTGGGAACCG
GAGCTGAATGAAGCCATACCAAACGACGAGCGTGACACCACGATGCCTGTAGCGATGGCAACAACGTTGC
GCAAACTATTAACTGGCGAACTACTTACTCTAGCTTCCCGGCAACAATTAATAGACTGGATGGAGGCGGA
TAAAGTTGCAGGACCACTTCTGCGCTCGGCCCTTCCGGCTGGCTGGTTTATTGCTGATAAATCCGGAGCC
GGTGAGCGTGGTTCTCGCGGTATCATCGCAGCGCTGGGGCCAGATGGTAAGCCCTCCCGTATCGTAGTTA
TCTACACGACGGGGAGTCAGGCAACTATGGATGAACGAAATAGACAGATCGCTGAGATAGGTGCCTCACT
GATTAAGCATTGGTAATGACCATGATTACGCCAAGCTCTAGCTAGAGGTCGACGGTATACAGACATGATA
AGATACATTGATGAGTTTGGACAAACCACAACTAGAATGCAGTGAAAAAAATGCTTTATTTGTGAAATTT
GTGATGCTATTGCTTTATTTGTAACCATTATAAGCTGCAATAAACAAGTTGGGGTGGGCGAAGAACTCCA
GCATGAGATCCCCGCGCTGGAGGATCATCCAGCCGGCGTCCCGGAAAACGATTCCGAAGCCCAACCTTTC
ATAGAAGGCGGCGGTGGAATCGAAATCTCGTAGCACGTGTCAGGCACCGGGCTTGCGGGTCATGCACCAG
GTGCGCGGTCCTTCGGGCACCTCGACGTCGGCGGTGACGGTGAAGCCGAGCCGCTCGTAGAAGGGGAGGT
TGCGGGGCGCGGATGTCTCCAGGAAGGCGGGCACCCCGGCGCGCTCGGCCGCCTCCACTCCGGGGAGCAC
GACGGCGCTGCCCAGACCCTTGCCCTGGTGGTCGGGCGAGACGCCGACGGTGGCCAGGAACCACGCGGGC
TCCTTGGGCCGGTGCGGCGCCAGGAGGCCTTCCATCTGTTGCTGCGCGGCCAGCCGGGAACCGCTCAACT
CGGCCATGCGCGGGCCGATCTCGGCGAACACCGCCCCCGCTTCGACGCTCTCCGGCGTGGTCCAGACCGC
CACCGCGGCGCCGTCGTCCGCGACCCACACCTTGCCGATGTCGAGCCCGACGCGCGTGAGGAAGAGTTCT
TGCAGCTCGGTGACCCGCTCG
Features (pLannotate 1.2.2; 21 found; start..end, strand, type, name):
    147..194     -  promoter       EM7 promoter: synthetic bacterial promoter&nbsp
    242..571     -  promoter       SV40 promoter: SV40 enhancer and early promoter
    585..693     -  rep_origin     f1 ori (fragment): f1 bacteriophage origin of replication; arrow indicates direction of (+) strand synthesis
    694..805     -  polyA_signal   bGH poly(A) signal: bovine growth hormone polyadenylation signal
   1020..1697    -  CDS            IGHG1 (fragment): IGHG1_HUMAN - Experimental evidence at protein level: Swiss-Prot protein existence level 1. Constant region of immunoglobulin heavy chains. Immunoglobulins, also known as antibodies, are membrane-bound or secreted glycoproteins produced by B lymphocytes. In the recognition phase of humoral immunity, the membrane-bound immunoglobulins serve as receptors which, upon binding of a specific antigen, trigger the clonal expansion and differentiation of B lymphocytes into immunoglobulins- secreting plasma cells. Secreted immunoglobulins mediate the effector phase of humoral immunity, which results in
   1713..2207    -  CDS            TNFRSF13B (fragment): TR13B_HUMAN - Also known as TACI. Experimental evidence at protein level: Swiss-Prot protein existence level 1. Receptor for TNFSF13/APRIL and TNFSF13B/TALL1/BAFF/BLYS that binds both ligands with similar high affinity. Mediates calcineurin- dependent activation of NF-AT, as well as activation of NF-kappa-B and AP-1. Involved in the stimulation of B- and T-cell function and the regulation of humoral immunity. From Homo sapiens (Human).
   2316..2353    -  CDS            IgH signal sequence (fragment): signal sequence from the mouse immunoglobulin heavy chain variable region
   2357..2375    -  promoter       SP6 promoter: promoter for bacteriophage SP6 RNA polymerase
   2427..2470    -  intron         CMV intron (fragment): modified intron A from human cytomegalovirus
   2606..2809    -  promoter       CMV promoter: human cytomegalovirus (CMV) immediate early promoter
   2810..3113    -  enhancer       CMV enhancer: human cytomegalovirus immediate early enhancer
   3356..3372    -  protein_bind   lac operator: The lac repressor binds to the lac operator to inhibit transcription in E. coli. This inhibition can be relieved by adding lactose or isopropyl-β-D-thiogalactopyranoside (IPTG). lac repressor encoded by lacI
   3828..3847    +  CDS            lacZα (fragment): LacZα fragment of β-galactosidase; lacZ fragment
   3872..3889    -  terminator     rrnB T2 terminator (fragment): transcription terminator T2 from the E. coli rrnB gene
   4114..4702    -  rep_origin     ori: high-copy-number ColE1/pMB1/pBR322/pUC origin of replication
   4813..4837    +  CDS            KanR (fragment): aminoglycoside phosphotransferase; aph(3')-Ia; confers resistance to kanamycin
   4867..4963    +  promoter       AmpR promoter (fragment): bla
   4966..5826    +  CDS            AmpR: β-lactamase; bla; confers resistance to ampicillin, carbenicillin, and related antibiotics
   5879..6000    -  polyA_signal   SV40 poly(A) signal: SV40 polyadenylation signal
   5995..6120    -  CDS            ble (fragment): BLE_KLEPN - Experimental evidence at protein level: Swiss-Prot protein existence level 1. Binding protein with a strong affinity to the bleomycin family of antibiotics. Binds to CL990; an antimitotic-antibiotic compound. From Klebsiella pneumoniae.
   6130..128     -  CDS            PuroR (fragment) (across the origin): puromycin N-acetyltransferase; pac from Streptomyces; confers resistance to puromycin
