[The description below was written by a language model from this plasmid's Addgene catalogue record and pLannotate feature annotations shown in this document.]
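Description:
pD649-HAsp-TNFRSF13B-Fc(DAPA)-AviTag-6xHis is a mammalian expression plasmid on the pD649 backbone, built to produce a secreted, soluble form of the extracellular domain of human TNFRSF13B (TACI, CD267), a receptor for the TNF-family ligands APRIL and BAFF. It is maintained in E. coli as a high-copy plasmid through a ColE1/pUC-type origin with ampicillin selection (β-lactamase). The 495 bp ectodomain insert lies between intact NotI and AscI sites, an arrangement that lets different ectodomains be placed in the same fusion frame.

Expression is driven by the CMV immediate-early enhancer and promoter, followed by a fragment of CMV intron A. An SP6 promoter just upstream of the coding region serves for in vitro transcription and as a sequencing primer site. The open reading frame starts with a signal peptide: the plasmid name designates it "HAsp", while the automated annotation matched part of this region to a mouse immunoglobulin heavy-chain signal sequence. This directs the protein into the secretory pathway. The TNFRSF13B fragment is fused at its C terminus to a human IgG1 Fc carrying the D265A and P329A (DAPA) substitutions, which are generally used to reduce Fc effector interactions. Next come an AviTag for site-specific biotinylation by BirA and a 6xHis tag for metal-affinity purification; neither small tag was picked up in the feature table. A bGH polyadenylation signal ends the transcript.

A separate SV40/EM7 promoter cassette with an SV40 poly(A) signal contains sequences annotated as partial puromycin- and bleomycin-resistance genes, but the record does not state a mammalian selection marker. The depositor notes that some plasmids in this collection may carry an IS4-like transposase insertion upstream of the CMV promoter. The construct belongs to a set used to screen human cell-surface protein–protein interactions.
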