Addgene plasmid #156561: pD649-HAsp-TNFRSF13B-Fc(DAPA)-AviTag-6xHis
Purpose: Mammalian expression of cell-surface protein extracellular domain fused to Fc(DAPA)-Avi-6xHis. Protein is secreted from cells.
Depositing lab: Chris Garcia. Depositing organization: Stanford University. Publication: A Human IgSF Cell-Surface Interactome Reveals a Complex Network of Protein-Protein Interactions. Wojtowicz WM, Vielmetter J, Fernandes RA, Siepe DH, Eastman CL, Chisholm GB, Cox S, Klock H, Anderson PW, Rue SM, Miller JJ, Glaser SM, Bragstad ML, Vance J, Lam AW, Lesley SA, Zinn K, Garcia KC. Cell. 2020 Aug 20;182(4):1027-1043.e17. doi: 10.1016/j.cell.2020.07.025. PubMed 32822567.
Backbone
  Vector backbone: pD649
  Backbone size w/o insert (bp): 6106
  Vector type: Mammalian Expression
Growth in bacteria
  Bacterial resistance: Ampicillin, 100 μg/mL
  Growth temperature: 37°C
  Growth strain: DH5alpha
  Copy number: High Copy
Gene/Insert
  Gene/Insert name: TNFRSF13B (alt name: TR13B)
  Species: H. sapiens (human)
  Insert size (bp): 495
  Mutation: Fc region of human IgG contains D265A and P329A mutations (DAPA)
  Entrez Gene: TNFRSF13B (a.k.a. CD267, CVID, CVID2, IGAD2, RYZN, TACI, TNFRSF14B)
  Promoter: CMV/SP6
  Tag / fusion protein: Fc(DAPA)-AviTag-6xHis (C terminal on backbone)
  Cloning method: Restriction Enzyme; 5′ cloning site GCGGCCGC (not destroyed); 3′ cloning site GGCGCGCC (not destroyed)
  Sequencing primers: 5′ ATTTAGGTGACACTATAG; 3′ CACGTACCAGTTGAACTTCACC
Resource information
  A portion of this plasmid was derived from a plasmid made by: synthesis by ThermoFisher
Terms and licenses: Academic/Nonprofit Terms; Industry Terms: Not Available to Industry
Depositor comments: Some plasmids in this collection may have an IS4-like element ISVsa5 family transposase upstream of the CMV promoter.
How to cite: pD649-HAsp-TNFRSF13B-Fc(DAPA)-AviTag-6xHis was a gift from Chris Garcia (Addgene plasmid # 156561 ; http://n2t.net/addgene:156561 ; RRID:Addgene_156561)
